>Addgene plasmid #149040 | pGBW-m4046255 | addgene full sequence | sequence record 297863 | Ginkgo NGS Result
GCGGCCGCTTGCTATATTGAAGTACGGATTAGAAGCCGCCGAGCGGGCGACAGCCCTCCGACGGAAGACT
CTCCTCCGTGCGTCCTCGTCTTCACCGGTCGCGTTCCTGAAACGCAGATGTGCCTCGCGCCGCACTGCTC
CGAACAATAAAGATTCTACAATACTAGCTTTTATGGTTATGAAGAGGAAAAATTGGCAGTAACCTGGCCC
CACAAACCTTCAAATTAACGAATCAAATTAACAACCATAGGATGATAATGCGATTAGTTTTTTAGCCTTA
TTTCTGGGGTAATTAATCAGCGAAGCGATGATTTTTGATCTATTAACAGATATATAAATGGAAAAGCTGC
ATAACCACTTTAACTAATACTTTCAACATTTTCAGTTTGTATTACTTCTTATTCAAATGTCATAAAAGTA
TCAACAAAAAATTGTTAATATACCTCTATACTTTAACGTCAAGGAGAAAAAACTATAATGATTGTTAATA
ATTGGTTGAAGCAGTTAATTAAAGTTACACTTGTGTTCCTTTTTGTTGCTGCTATTTTCTATTTAATAAC
ACCTGTTCATGTCATGTCTAAACATACTGACTTTTCAAGTGAAATCATAGGATACAAGGCTATTGATGGT
GGTGTCACTCGTGACATAGCATCTACAGATACTTGTTTTGCTAACAAACATGCTGATTTTGACACATGGT
TTAGCCAGCGTGGTGGTAGTTATACTAATGACAAAGCTTGCCCATTGATTGCTGCAGTCATAACAAGAGA
AGTGGGTTTTGTCGTGCCTGGTTTGCCTGGCACGATATTACGCACAACTAATGGTGACTTTTTGCATTTC
TTACCTAGAGTTTTTAGTGCAGTTGGTAACATCTGTTACACACCATCAAAACTTATAGAGTACACTGACT
TTGCAACATCAGCTTGTGTTTTGGCTGCTGAATGTACAATTTTTAAAGATGCTTCTGGTAAGCCAGTACC
ATATTGTTATGATACCAATGTACTAGAAGGTTCTGTTGCTTATGAAAGTTTACGCCCTGACACACGTTAT
GTGCTCATGGATGGCTCTATTATTCAATTTCCTAACACCTACCTTGAAGGTTCTGTTAGAGTGGTAACAA
CTTTTGATTCTGAGTACTGTAGGCACGGCACTTGTGAAAGATCAGAAGCTGGTGTTTGTGTATCTACTAG
TGGTAGATGGGTACTTAACAATGATTATTACAGATCTTTACCAGGAGTTTTCTGTGGTGTAGATGCTGTA
AATTTACTTACTAATATGTTTACACCACTAATTCAACCTATTGGTGCTTTGGACATATCAGCATCTATAG
TAGCTGGTGGTATTGTAGCTATCGTAGTAACATGCCTTGCCTACTATTTTATGAGGTTTAGAAGAGCTTT
TGGTGAATACAGTCATGTAGTTGCCTTTAATACTTTACTATTCCTTATGTCATTCACTGTACTCTGTTTA
ACACCAGTTTACTCATTCTTACCTGGTGTTTATTCTGTTATTTACTTGTACTTGACATTTTATCTTACTA
ATGATGTTTCTTTTTTAGCACATATTCAGTGGATGGTTATGTTCACACCTTTAGTACCTTTCTGGATAAC
AATTGCTTATATCATTTGTATTTCCACAAAGCATTTCTATTGGTTCTTTAGTAATTACCTAAAGAGACGT
GTAGTCTTTAATGGTGTTTCCTTTAGTACTTTTGAAGAAGCTGCGCTGTGCACCTTTTTGTTAAATAAAG
AAATGTATCTAAAGTTGCGTAGTGATGTGCTATTACCTCTTACGCAATATAATAGATACTTAGCTCTTTA
TAATAAGTACAAGTATTTTAGTGGAGCAATGGATACAACTAGCTACAGAGAAGCTGCTTGTTGTCATCTC
GCAAAGGCTCTCAATGACTTCAGTAACTCAGGTTCTGATGTTCTTTACCAACCACCACAAACCTCTATCA
CCTCAGCTGTTTTGCTCGTGCCGAGAGGTTCTAAAATCGAGGAAGGTAAGCTAGTCATTTGGATAAATGG
AGATAAGGGTTACAACGGTTTGGCAGAAGTAGGCAAGAAATTTGAAAAGGACACAGGTATCAAGGTGACG
GTTGAACATCCAGACAAGTTAGAAGAAAAATTCCCTCAAGTTGCTGCTACTGGTGATGGTCCCGACATTA
TTTTCTGGGCCCACGATCGTTTTGGTGGATATGCTCAGTCAGGTTTGCTGGCTGAGATCACCCCAGACAA
GGCCTTCCAAGATAAATTGTACCCATTCACTTGGGATGCTGTCAGATACAACGGTAAGCTTATAGCATAT
CCAATTGCTGTTGAAGCCTTATCGTTGATCTACAATAAGGACTTGTTACCTAACCCACCAAAGACATGGG
AAGAAATTCCAGCTTTGGATAAAGAGCTAAAGGCCAAGGGAAAAAGCGCTTTGATGTTTAACTTACAAGA
ACCTTATTTCACCTGGCCATTAATCGCTGCTGACGGTGGTTACGCATTTAAATACGAAAACGGTAAGTAT
GACATTAAGGATGTCGGCGTTGATAATGCTGGTGCAAAGGCTGGTTTGACCTTCTTGGTTGATTTAATAA
AGAATAAACACATGAACGCTGACACTGACTACTCTATCGCCGAAGCCGCTTTCAACAAGGGTGAAACTGC
TATGACCATAAATGGTCCATGGGCCTGGAGTAACATTGATACTTCTAAAGTAAACTATGGTGTCACTGTT
TTGCCTACATTCAAAGGCCAACCATCCAAGCCCTTTGTCGGTGTTCTATCCGCTGGCATCAATGCTGCTT
CTCCAAACAAGGAGCTAGCTAAAGAATTTTTGGAAAATTACTTGTTAACTGACGAAGGTTTGGAGGCCGT
TAACAAGGACAAGCCATTGGGTGCTGTCGCTTTGAAATCTTACGAAGAAGAATTGGCTAAGGATCCCAGA
ATTGCCGCTACCATGGAGAACGCCCAAAAGGGTGAAATTATGCCAAACATCCCACAAATGTCAGCCTTCT
GGTACGCAGTTAGGACTGCCGTGATTAATGCTGCTTCCGGTAGACAAACCGTCGACGAAGCATTAAAAGA
TGCTCAAACGTAAACAGGCCCCTTTTCCTTTGTCGATATCATGTAATTAGTTATGTCACGCTTACATTCA
CGCCCTCCTCCCACATCCGCTCTAACCGAAAAGGAAGGAGTTAGACAACCTGAAGTCTAGGTCCCTATTT
ATTTTTTTTAATAGTTATGTTAGTATTAAGAACGTTATTTATATTTCAAATTTTTCTTTTTTTTCTGTAC
AAAGCGGCCGCCGAACCACTAGTGCACTGCAGTACACGGTTTCCTTGAAATTTTTTTGATTCGGTAATCT
CCGAACAGAAGGAAGAACGAAGGAAGGAGCACAGACTTAGATTGGTATATATACGCATATGTAGTGTTGA
AGAAACATGAAATTGCCCAGTATTCTTAACCCAACTGCACAGAACAAAAACGTGCAGGAAACGAAGATAA
ATCATGTCGAAAGCTACATATAAGGAACGTGCTGCTACTCATCCTAGTCCTGTTGCTGCCAAGCTATTTA
ATATCATGCACGAAAAGCAAACAAACTTGTGTGCTTCATTGGATGTTCGTACCACCAAGGAATTACTGGA
GTTAGTTGAAGCATTAGGTCCCAAAATTTGTTTACTAAAAACACATGTGGATATCTTGACTGATTTTTCC
ATGGAGGGCACAGTTAAGCCGCTAAAGGCATTATCCGCCAAGTACAATTTTTTACTCTTCGAGGACAGAA
AATTTGCTGACATTGGTAATACAGTCAAATTGCAGTACTCTGCGGGTGTATACAGAATAGCAGAATGGGC
AGACATTACGAATGCACACGGTGTGGTGGGCCCAGGTATTGTTAGCGGTTTGAAGCAGGCGGCAGAAGAA
GTAACAAAGGAACCTAGAGGCCTTTTGATGTTAGCAGAATTGTCATGCAAGGGCTCCCTATCTACTGGAG
AATATACTAAGGGTACTGTTGACATTGCGAAGAGCGACAAAGATTTTGTTATCGGCTTTATTGCTCAAAG
AGACATGGGTGGAAGAGATGAAGGTTACGATTGGTTGATTATGACACCCGGTGTGGGTTTAGATGACAAG
GGAGATGCATTGGGTCAACAGTATAGAACCGTGGATGATGTGGTTTCTACAGGATCTGACATTATTATTG
TTGGAAGAGGACTATTTGCAAAGGGAAGGGATGCTAAGGTAGAGGGTGAACGTTACAGAAAAGCAGGCTG
GGAAGCATATTTGAGAAGATGCGGCCAGCAAAACTAAAAAACTGTATTATAAGTAAATGCATGTATACTA
AACTCACAAATTAGAGCTTCAATTTAATTATATCAGTTATTACCCGAGTAACGAAGCATCTGTGCTTCAT
TTTGTAGAACAAAAATGCAACGCGAGAGCGCTAATTTTTCAAACAAAGAATCTGAGCTGCATTTTTACAG
AACAGAAATGCAACGCGAAAGCGCTATTTTACCAACGAAGAATCTGTGCTTCATTTTTGTAAAACAAAAA
TGCAACGCGAGAGCGCTAATTTTTCAAACAAAGAATCTGAGCTGCATTTTTACAGAACAGAAATGCAACG
CGAGAGCGCTATTTTACCAACAAAGAATCTATACTTCTTTTTTGTTCTACAAAAATGCATCCCGAGAGCG
CTATTTTTCTAACAAAGCATCTTAGATTACTTTTTTTCTCCTTTGTGCGCTCTATAATGCAGTCTCTTGA
TAACTTTTTGCACTGTAGGTCCGTTAAGGTTAGAAGAAGGCTACTTTGGTGTCTATTTTCTCTTCCATAA
AAAAAGCCTGACTCCACTTCCCGCGTTTACTGATTACTAGCGAAGCTGCGGGTGCATTTTTTCAAGATAA
AGGCATCCCCGATTATATTCTATACCGATGTGGATTGCGCATACTTTGTGAACAGAAAGTGATAGCGTTG
ATGATTCTTCATTGGTCAGAAAATTATGAACGGTTTCTTCTATTTTGTCTCTATATACTACGTATAGGAA
ATGTTTACATTTTCGTATTGTTTTCGATTCACTCTATGAATAGTTCTTACTACAATTTTTTTGTCTAAAG
AGTAATACTAGAGATAAACATAAAAAATGTAGAGGTCGAGTTTAGATGCAAGTTCAAGGAGCGAAAGGTG
GATGGGTAGGTTATATAGGGATATAGCACAGAGATATATAGCAAAGAGATACTTTTGAGCAATGTTTGTG
GAAGCGGTATTCGCAATATTTTAGTAGCTCGTTACAGTCCGGTGCGTTTTTGGTTTTTTGAAAGTGCGTC
ATCAGAGCGCTTTTGGTTTTCAAAAGCGCTCTGAAGTTCCTATACTTTCTAGCTAGAGAATAGGAACTTC
CCGAGCGGCCGCGTGTTACAAGCTTGACTCCAGCGTAACTGGACTGCAATCAACTCACTGGCTCACCTTC
ACGGGTGGGCCTTTCTTCGGTAGAAAATCAAAGGATCTTCTTGAGATCCTTTTTTTCTGCGCGTAATCTG
CTGCTTGCAAACAAAAAAACCACCGCTACCAGCGGTGGTTTGTTTGCCGGATCAAGAGCTACCAACTCTT
TTTCCGAGGTAACTGGCTTCAGCAGAGCGCAGATACCAAATACTGTTCTTCTAGTGTAGCCGTAGTTAGG
CCACCACTTCAAGAACTCTGTAGCACCGCCTACATACCTCGCTCTGCTAATCCTGTTACCAGTGGCTGCT
GCCAGTGGCGATAAGTCGTGTCTTACCGGGTTGGACTCAAGACGATAGTTACCGGATAAGGCGCAGCGGT
CGGGCTGAACGGGGGGTTCGTGCACACAGCCCAGCTTGGAGCGAACGACCTACACCGAACTGAGATACCT
ACAGCGTGAGCTATGAGAAAGCGCCACGCTTCCCGAAGGGAGAAAGGCGGACAGGTATCCGGTAAGCGGC
AGGGTCGGAACAGGAGAGCGCACGAGGGAGCTTCCAGGGGTAAACGCCTGGTATCTTTATAGTCCTGTCG
GGTTTCGCCACCTCTGACTTGAGCATCGATTTTTGTGATGCTCGTCAGGGGGGCGGAGCCTATGGAAAAA
CGCCAGCAACGCAGAAAGGCCCACCCGAAGGTGAGCCAGGTGATTACATTTGGGCCCTCATCAGAGGTTT
TCACCGTCATCACCGAAACGCGCGAGGCAGCTGCGGTAAAGCTCATCAGCGTGGTCGTGAAGCGATTCAC
AGATGTCTGCCTGTTCATCCGCGTCCAGCTCGTTGAGTTTCTCCAGAAGCGTTAATGTCTGGCTTCTGAT
AAAGCGGGCCATGTTAAGGGCGGTTTTTTCCTGTTTGGTCACTTACCAATGCTTAATCAGTGAGGCACCT
ATCTCAGCGATCTGTCTATTTCGTTCATCCATAGTTGCCTGACTCCCCGTCGTGTAGATAACTACGATGC
GGGAGGGCTTACCATCTGGCCCCAGTGCTGCAATGATACCGCGAGACCCACGCTCACCGGCTCCAGATTT
ATCAGCAATAAACCAGCCAGCCGGGAGGGCCGAGCGCAGAAGTGATCCTGCAACTTTATCCGCCTCCATC
CAGTCTATTAATTGTTGCCGGGAAGCTAGAGTAAGTAGTTCGCCAGTTAATAGTTTGCGCAACGTTGTTG
CCATTGCTACAGGCATCGTGGTGTCACGCTCGTCGTTTGGTATGGCTTCATTCAGCTCCGGTTCCCAACG
ATCAAGGCGAGTTACATGATCCCCCATGTTGTGCAAAAAAGCGGTTAGCTCCTTCGGTCCTCCGATCGTT
GCCAGAAGTAAGTTGGCCGCAGTGTTATCACTCATGGTTATGGCAGCACTGCATAATTCTCTTACTGTCA
TGCCATCCGTGAGATGCTTTTCTGTGACTGGTGAGTACTCAACCAAGTCATTCTGAGAATAGTGTATGCG
GCGACCGAGTTGCTCTTGCCCGGCGTCAATACGGGATAATACCGCGCCACATAGCAGAACTTTAAAAGTG
CTCATCATTGGAAAACGTTCTTCGGGGCGTAAACTCTCAAGGATCTTACCGCTGTTGAGATCCAGTTCGA
TGTAACCCACTCGTGCACCCAACTGATCTTCAGCATCTTTTACTTTCACCAGCGTTTCTGGGTGAGCAAA
AACAGGAAGGCAAAATGCCGCAAAAAAGGGAATAAGGGCGACACGGAAATGTTGAATACTCATTTTAGCT
TCCTTAGCTCCTGAAAATCTCGATAACTCAAAAAATACGCCCGGTAGTGATCTTATTTCATTATGGTGAA
AGTTGGAACCTCTTACGTGCCGATCAAGTCAAAAGCCTCCGGTCGGAGGCTTTTGACTTTCTGCTATGGA
GGTCAGGTATGATTTAAATGGTCAGTTAGA
Features (pLannotate 1.2.2; 14 found; start..end, strand, type, name):
     25..466     +  promoter       GAL1 promoter: S. cerevisiae GAL1; inducible promoter, regulated by Gal4
    481..1974    +  CDS            R1A_SARS2 (fragment): Experimental evidence at protein level: Swiss-Prot protein existence level 1. [Non-structural protein 10]: Plays a pivotal role in viral transcription by stimulating both nsp14 3'-5' exoribonuclease and nsp16 2'-O-methyltransferase activities. Therefore plays an essential role in viral mRNAs cap methylation. From Severe acute respiratory syndrome coronavirus 2 (2019-nCoV) (SARS-CoV-2).
   1990..3090    +  CDS            malE (fragment): MALE_ECO57 - Experimental evidence at protein level: Swiss-Prot protein existence level 1. Part of the ABC transporter complex MalEFGK involved in maltose/maltodextrin import. Binds maltose and higher maltodextrins. From Escherichia coli O157:H7.
   3119..3291    +  terminator     CYC1 terminator (fragment): S. cerevisiae CYC1; transcription terminator for CYC1
   3327..3503    +  promoter       URA3 promoter (fragment): S. cerevisiae URA3
   3504..4307    +  CDS            URA3: orotidine-5'-phosphate decarboxylase, required for uracil biosynthesis; S. cerevisiae URA3; yeast auxotrophic marker, counterselectable with 5-fluoroorotic acid (5-FOA)
   4390..5372    -  rep_origin     2μ ori: yeast 2μ plasmid origin of replication
   5450..5479    +  terminator     T3Te terminator: phage T3 early transcription terminator
   5501..6088    +  rep_origin     ori: high-copy-number ColE1/pMB1/pBR322/pUC origin of replication
   6100..6127    -  terminator     T7Te terminator: phage T7 early transcription terminator
   6151..6342    -  CDS            rop: Rop protein, which maintains plasmids at low copy number; rop
   6343..7203    -  CDS            AmpR: β-lactamase; bla; confers resistance to ampicillin, carbenicillin, and related antibiotics
   7204..7306    -  promoter       cat promoter: promoter of the E. coli cat gene encoding chloramphenicol acetyltransferase
   7307..7338    -  terminator     tonB terminator: bidirectional E. coli tonB-P14 transcription terminator
