[The description below was written by a language model from this plasmid's Addgene catalogue record and pLannotate feature annotations shown in this document.]
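Description:
pGBW-m4046255 is an episomal E. coli–yeast shuttle vector for galactose-inducible expression of SARS-CoV-2 non-structural protein 4 (nsp4) in Saccharomyces cerevisiae. In yeast it replicates from the 2μ origin, which supports multicopy maintenance, and is selected through the URA3 auxotrophic marker, which complements uracil auxotrophy and can be counterselected with 5-FOA. In bacteria it is propagated from a ColE1/pUC-type origin under ampicillin selection. The β-lactamase gene is annotated as being driven by a cat promoter. Short phage T3Te and T7Te terminators and a tonB terminator flank the bacterial modules and insulate them transcriptionally. A small rop annotation sits next to AmpR, although the record lists the plasmid as high copy.

The expression cassette places the GAL1 promoter, which is regulated by Gal4 and induced by galactose, upstream of a roughly 1.5 kb wild-type nsp4 coding sequence made by gene synthesis. The automated annotation recognises this region as a fragment of the ORF1a replicase polyprotein. The nsp10 function text attached to that hit is generic to the polyprotein entry and does not describe this insert. The nsp4 sequence is followed by an E. coli maltose-binding protein (malE) sequence and the CYC1 terminator. According to the catalogue, MBP is a C-terminal tag on the backbone joined through a thrombin-cleavable linker, which would aid solubility and amylose affinity purification and allow the tag to be removed afterwards. The thrombin site itself is not annotated in the feature table.

The stated purpose is yeast expression of nsp4. The depositor notes that the sequencing used for quality control may not cover the entire plasmid. The 7,380 nt sequence record is also larger than the sum of the listed backbone and insert sizes.
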