Addgene plasmid #149040: pGBW-m4046255
Purpose: Yeast Expression plasmid for SARS-CoV-2 nsp4
Depositing lab: Ginkgo Bioworks & Benjie Chen. Depositing organization: Ginkgo Bioworks.
Backbone
  Vector backbone: AmpR; 2u URA3
  Backbone size w/o insert (bp): 4078
  Vector type: Yeast Expression
  Selectable markers: URA3
Growth in bacteria
  Bacterial resistance: Ampicillin, 100 μg/mL
  Growth temperature: 37°C
  Growth strain: DH5alpha
  Copy number: High Copy
Gene/Insert
  Gene/Insert name: SARS-CoV-2 nsp4
  Species: S. cerevisiae (budding yeast); Severe acute respiratory syndrome coronavirus 2
  Insert size (bp): 1493
  Mutation: wt
  Entrez Gene: ORF1ab (a.k.a. GU280_gp01)
  Promoter: pGAL1
  Tag / fusion protein: Cleavable thrombin;MBP (C terminal on backbone)
  Cloning method: Unknown
Resource information
  A portion of this plasmid was derived from a plasmid made by: GinkgoBioworks
Depositor comments: NCBI Reference Sequence: YP_009725300.1. Created by gene synthesis with Not1 site. NGS used for QC was performed by Ginkgo and may not fully cover the entire plasmid.
How to cite: pGBW-m4046255 was a gift from Ginkgo Bioworks & Benjie Chen (Addgene plasmid # 149040 ; http://n2t.net/addgene:149040 ; RRID:Addgene_149040)
